Addgene plasmid #142790: TFORF1353
Purpose: Lentiviral vector for overexpressing transcription factor ORFs with unique 24-bp barcodes. Barcodes facilitate identification of transcription factors in pooled screens.
Depositing lab: Feng Zhang. Depositing organization: Broad Institute. Publication: A transcription factor atlas of directed differentiation. Joung J, Ma S, Tay T, Geiger-Schuller KR, Kirchgatterer PC, Verdine VK, Guo B, Arias-Garcia MA, Allen WE, Singh A, Kuksenko O, Abudayyeh OO, Gootenberg JS, Fu Z, Macrae RK, Buenrostro JD, Regev A, Zhang F. Cell. 2023 Jan 5;186(1):209-229.e26. doi: 10.1016/j.cell.2022.11.026. PubMed 36608654.
Backbone
  Vector backbone: pLX_TRC317
  Backbone manufacturer: Broad Institute Genetic Perturbation Platform
  Backbone size w/o insert (bp): 8264
  Vector type: Mammalian Expression, Lentiviral
  Selectable markers: Puromycin
Growth in bacteria
  Bacterial resistance: Ampicillin, 100 μg/mL
  Growth temperature: 37°C
  Growth strain: NEB Stable
  Copy number: High Copy
Gene/Insert
  Gene/Insert name: POGZ
  Species: H. sapiens (human)
  Insert size (bp): 4148
  Entrez Gene: POGZ (a.k.a. MRD37, WHSUS, ZNF280E, ZNF635, ZNF635m)
  Promoter: EF1a
  Cloning method: Unknown
  Sequencing primers: 5′ GGGTGGAGACTGAAGTTAGGCCAG; 3′ CACATAGCGTAAAAGGAGCAACATAG
Terms and licenses: Academic/Nonprofit Terms; Industry Terms: Not Available to Industry
Depositor comments: NM_001194938,ENST00000531094 . The transcription factor ORF portion of this plasmid was synthesized by Genewiz. Please test multiple small colonies in case of plasmid recombination. To make this collection available in a timely manner, a portion of this collection was not fully sequenced by Addgene. If an Addgene verified full plasmid sequence is not available, please contact us prior to placing an order to request the full sequence.
How to cite: TFORF1353 was a gift from Feng Zhang (Addgene plasmid # 142790 ; http://n2t.net/addgene:142790 ; RRID:Addgene_142790)
