[The description below was written by a language model from this plasmid's Addgene catalogue record and pLannotate feature annotations shown in this document.]
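Description:
TFORF1353 is a lentiviral mammalian expression plasmid built on the pLX_TRC317 backbone. It belongs to a barcoded collection of transcription factor open reading frames intended for overexpression studies and pooled screens. Its insert is human POGZ, a zinc finger protein, in a synthesized ORF corresponding to a specific annotated transcript isoform. The ORF is driven by the strong constitutive EF-1α promoter and followed by a WPRE, which enhances transcript stability and expression. According to the record, each ORF in the collection is paired with a unique 24-bp barcode so that the transcription factor can be identified by sequencing in pooled experiments. The barcode is not annotated in the feature table. It may lie in the short region between the ORF and the WPRE, where only a small U6 promoter fragment is called.

The viral architecture is that of a third-generation, self-inactivating vector. An RSV promoter is fused to a truncated HIV-1 5' LTR, followed by the Ψ packaging signal with a gag fragment, the RRE for Rev-dependent export, a cPPT/CTS, and a ΔU3 3' LTR with a downstream SV40 polyadenylation signal. Upstream of the EF-1α cassette, an SV40 early promoter drives puromycin N-acetyltransferase, which allows selection of transduced mammalian cells. In bacteria the plasmid is maintained through a high-copy ColE1/pUC-type origin and ampicillin resistance. The backbone also carries an f1 origin and remnants of lac and T7/T3 elements. The depositor notes that the plasmid can recombine, as is common for LTR-containing vectors. The sequenced record is 12,412 nt, which matches the stated backbone and insert sizes.
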