Features (pLannotate 1.2.2; 31 found; start..end, strand, type, name):
      5..231     +  promoter       RSV promoter: Rous sarcoma virus enhancer/promoter
    232..412     +  LTR            5' LTR (truncated): truncated 5' long terminal repeat (LTR) from HIV-1
    459..584     +  misc_feature   HIV-1 Ψ: packaging signal of human immunodeficiency virus type 1
    568..931     +  CDS            HIV-1 gag (fragment): gag protein from human immunodeficiency virus 1; gag
   1077..1310    +  misc_feature   RRE: The Rev response element (RRE) of HIV-1 allows for Rev-dependent mRNA export from the nucleus to the cytoplasm.
   1687..1713    +  CDS            Rev (fragment): human immunodeficiency virus 1 (HIV-1) Rev protein; rev; enhances nuclear export of unspliced and incompletely spliced viral mRNAs
   1720..1743    +  promoter       SV40 promoter (fragment): SV40 early promoter
   1744..1815    +  promoter       SV40 promoter (fragment): SV40 enhancer and early promoter
   1839..1974    +  rep_origin     SV40 ori: SV40 origin of replication
   2020..2616    +  CDS            PuroR (fragment): puromycin N-acetyltransferase; pac from Streptomyces; confers resistance to puromycin
   2665..2782    +  misc_feature   cPPT/CTS: central polypurine tract and central termination sequence of HIV-1
   2847..2913    +  CDS            small t antigen (fragment): SV40 (simian virus 40) small t antigen
   2920..4098    +  promoter       EF-1α promoter: strong constitutive promoter for human elongation factor EF-1α
   4115..8158    +  CDS            POGZ: POGZ_HUMAN - Also known as KIAA0461, SUHW5, ZNF280E, ZNF635. Experimental evidence at protein level: Swiss-Prot protein existence level 1. Plays a role in mitotic cell cycle progression and is involved in kinetochore assembly and mitotic sister chromatid cohesion. Probably through its association with CBX5 plays a role in mitotic chromosome segregation by regulating aurora kinase B/AURKB activation and AURKB and CBX5 dissociation from chromosome arms. From Homo sapiens (Human).
   8174..8227    +  promoter       U6 promoter (fragment): RNA polymerase III promoter for human U6 snRNA
   8269..8857    +  misc_feature   WPRE: woodchuck hepatitis virus posttranscriptional regulatory element
   8908..8927    +  misc_feature   cPPT/CTS (fragment): central polypurine tract and central termination sequence of HIV-1
   8929..9162    +  LTR            3' LTR (ΔU3): self-inactivating 3' long terminal repeat (LTR) from HIV-1
   9240..9361    +  polyA_signal   SV40 poly(A) signal: SV40 polyadenylation signal
   9401..9536    +  rep_origin     SV40 ori: SV40 origin of replication
   9557..9575    -  promoter       T7 promoter: promoter for bacteriophage T7 RNA polymerase
   9583..9738    +  CDS            lacZα (fragment): LacZα fragment of β-galactosidase; lacZ fragment
   9743..10171   +  rep_origin     f1 ori (sequence partly withheld): f1 bacteriophage origin of replication; arrow indicates direction of (+) strand synthesis
  10224..10328   +  promoter       AmpR promoter: bla
  10329..11189   +  CDS            AmpR: β-lactamase; bla; confers resistance to ampicillin, carbenicillin, and related antibiotics
  11360..11948   +  rep_origin     ori: high-copy-number ColE1/pMB1/pBR322/pUC origin of replication
  12131..12223   +  CDS            lacI (fragment): lac repressor; lacI; The lac repressor binds to the lac operator to inhibit transcription in E. coli. This inhibition can be relieved by adding lactose or isopropyl-β-D-thiogalactopyranoside (IPTG).
  12236..12257   +  protein_bind   CAP binding site: CAP binding activates transcription in the presence of cAMP. E. coli catabolite activator protein
  12272..12302   +  promoter       lac promoter: promoter for the E. coli lac operon
  12306..12328   +  protein_bind   lac operator (fragment): The lac repressor binds to the lac operator to inhibit transcription in E. coli. This inhibition can be relieved by adding lactose or isopropyl-β-D-thiogalactopyranoside (IPTG). lac repressor encoded by lacI
  12371..12389   +  promoter       T3 promoter: promoter for bacteriophage T3 RNA polymerase
>Addgene plasmid #142790 | TFORF1353 | addgene full sequence | sequence record 395852 | Addgene NGS Result
TTAATGTAGTCTTATGCAATACTCTTGTAGTCTTGCAACATGGTAACGATGAGTTAGCAACATGCCTTAC
AAGGAGAGAAAAAGCACCGTGCATGCCGATTGGTGGAAGTAAGGTGGTACGATCGTGCCTTATTAGGAAG
GCAACAGACGGGTCTGACATGGATTGGACGAACCACTGAATTGCCGCATTGCAGAGATATTGTATTTAAG
TGCCTAGCTCGATACATAAACGGGTCTCTCTGGTTAGACCAGATCTGAGCCTGGGAGCTCTCTGGCTAAC
TAGGGAACCCACTGCTTAAGCCTCAATAAAGCTTGCCTTGAGTGCTTCAAGTAGTGTGTGCCCGTCTGTT
GTGTGACTCTGGTAACTAGAGATCCCTCAGACCCTTTTAGTCAGTGTGGAAAATCTCTAGCAGTGGCGCC
CGAACAGGGACTTGAAAGCGAAAGGGAAACCAGAGGAGCTCTCTCGACGCAGGACTCGGCTTGCTGAAGC
GCGCACGGCAAGAGGCGAGGGGCGGCGACTGGTGAGTACGCCAAAAATTTTGACTAGCGGAGGCTAGAAG
GAGAGAGATGGGTGCGAGAGCGTCAGTATTAAGCGGGGGAGAATTAGATCGCGATGGGAAAAAATTCGGT
TAAGGCCAGGGGGAAAGAAAAAATATAAATTAAAACATATAGTATGGGCAAGCAGGGAGCTAGAACGATT
CGCAGTTAATCCTGGCCTGTTAGAAACATCAGAAGGCTGTAGACAAATACTGGGACAGCTACAACCATCC
CTTCAGACAGGATCAGAAGAACTTAGATCATTATATAATACAGTAGCAACCCTCTATTGTGTGCATCAAA
GGATAGAGATAAAAGACACCAAGGAAGCTTTAGACAAGATAGAGGAAGAGCAAAACAAAAGTAAGACCAC
CGCACAGCAAGCGGCCGCTGATCTTCAGACCTGGAGGAGGAGATATGAGGGACAATTGGAGAAGTGAATT
ATATAAATATAAAGTAGTAAAAATTGAACCATTAGGAGTAGCACCCACCAAGGCAAAGAGAAGAGTGGTG
CAGAGAGAAAAAAGAGCAGTGGGAATAGGAGCTTTGTTCCTTGGGTTCTTGGGAGCAGCAGGAAGCACTA
TGGGCGCAGCGTCAATGACGCTGACGGTACAGGCCAGACAATTATTGTCTGGTATAGTGCAGCAGCAGAA
CAATTTGCTGAGGGCTATTGAGGCGCAACAGCATCTGTTGCAACTCACAGTCTGGGGCATCAAGCAGCTC
CAGGCAAGAATCCTGGCTGTGGAAAGATACCTAAAGGATCAACAGCTCCTGGGGATTTGGGGTTGCTCTG
GAAAACTCATTTGCACCACTGCTGTGCCTTGGAATGCTAGTTGGAGTAATAAATCTCTGGAACAGATTTG
GAATCACACGACCTGGATGGAGTGGGACAGAGAAATTAACAATTACACAAGCTTAATACACTCCTTAATT
GAAGAATCGCAAAACCAGCAAGAAAAGAATGAACAAGAATTATTGGAATTAGATAAATGGGCAAGTTTGT
GGAATTGGTTTAACATAACAAATTGGCTGTGGTATATAAAATTATTCATAATGATAGTAGGAGGCTTGGT
AGGTTTAAGAATAGTTTTTGCTGTACTTTCTATAGTGAATAGAGTTAGGCAGGGATATTCACCATTATCG
TTTCAGACCCACCTCCCAACCCCGAGGGGACCCATGCATTGCATCTCAATTAGTCAGCAACCAGGTGTGG
AAAGTCCCCAGGCTCCCCAGCAGGCAGAAGTATGCAAAGCATGCGTCTCAATTAGTCAGCAACCATAGTC
CCGCCCCTAACTCCGCCCATCCCGCCCCTAACTCCGCCCAGTTCCGCCCATTCTCCGCCCCATGGCTGAC
TAATTTTTTTTATTTATGCAGAGGCCGAGGCCGCCTCGGCCTCTGAGCTATTCCAGAAGTAGTGAGGAGG
CTTTTTTGGAGGCCTAGGCTTTTGCAAAAAGCTTTCTAGAGGTACCACCGGAGCTTACCATGACCGAGTA
CAAGCCCACGGTGCGCCTCGCCACCCGCGACGACGTCCCCAGGGCCGTACGCACCCTCGCCGCCGCGTTC
GCCGACTACCCCGCCACGCGCCACACCGTCGATCCGGACCGCCACATCGAGCGGGTCACCGAGCTGCAAG
AACTCTTCCTCACGCGCGTCGGGCTCGACATCGGCAAGGTGTGGGTCGCGGACGACGGCGCCGCCGTGGC
GGTCTGGACCACGCCGGAGAGCGTCGAAGCGGGGGCGGTGTTCGCCGAGATCGGCCCGCGCATGGCCGAG
TTGAGCGGTTCCCGGCTGGCCGCGCAGCAACAGATGGAAGGCCTCCTGGCGCCGCACCGGCCCAAGGAGC
CCGCGTGGTTCCTGGCCACCGTCGGCGTCTCGCCCGACCACCAGGGCAAGGGTCTGGGCAGCGCCGTCGT
GCTCCCCGGAGTGGAGGCGGCCGAGCGCGCCGGGGTGCCCGCCTTCCTGGAGACCTCCGCGCCCCGCAAC
CTCCCCTTCTACGAGCGGCTCGGCTTCACCGTCACCGCCGACGTCGAGGTGCCCGAAGGACCGCGCACCT
GGTGCATGACCCGCAAGCCCGGTGCCAGTTAACGAATTCTAGATCTTGAGACAAATGGCAGTATTCATCC
ACAATTTTAAAAGAAAAGGGGGGATTGGGGGGTACAGTGCAGGGGAAAGAATAGTAGACATAATAGCAAC
AGACATACAAACTAAAGAATTACAAAAACAAATTACAAAAATTCAAAATTTTCGGGTTTATTACAGGGAC
AGCAGAGATCCACTTTGGCGCCGGCTCGAGGCCTGCAGGTGCAAAGATGGATAAAGTTTTAAACAGAGAG
GAATCTTTGCAGCTAATGGACCTTCTAGGTCTTGAAAGGAGTGGGAATTGGCTCCGGTGCCCGTCAGTGG
GCAGAGCGCACATCGCCCACAGTCCCCGAGAAGTTGGGGGGAGGGGTCGGCAATTGAACCGGTGCCTAGA
GAAGGTGGCGCGGGGTAAACTGGGAAAGTGATGTCGTGTACTGGCTCCGCCTTTTTCCCGAGGGTGGGGG
AGAACCGTATATAAGTGCAGTAGTCGCCGTGAACGTTCTTTTTCGCAACGGGTTTGCCGCCAGAACACAG
GTAAGTGCCGTGTGTGGTTCCCGCGGGCCTGGCCTCTTTACGGGTTATGGCCCTTGCGTGCCTTGAATTA
CTTCCACCTGGCTGCAGTACGTGATTCTTGATCCCGAGCTTCGGGTTGGAAGTGGGTGGGAGAGTTCGAG
GCCTTGCGCTTAAGGAGCCCCTTCGCCTCGTGCTTGAGTTGAGGCCTGGCCTGGGCGCTGGGGCCGCCGC
GTGCGAATCTGGTGGCACCTTCGCGCCTGTCTCGCTGCTTTCGATAAGTCTCTAGCCATTTAAAATTTTT
GATGACCTGCTGCGACGCTTTTTTTCTGGCAAGATAGTCTTGTAAATGCGGGCCAAGATCTGCACACTGG
TATTTCGGTTTTTGGGGCCGCGGGCGGCGACGGGGCCCGTGCGTCCCAGCGCACATGTTCGGCGAGGCGG
GGCCTGCGAGCGCGGCCACCGAGAATCGGACGGGGGTAGTCTCAAGCTGGCCGGCCTGCTCTGGTGCCTG
GCCTCGCGCCGCCGTGTATCGCCCCGCCCTGGGCGGCAAGGCTGGCCCGGTCGGCACCAGTTGCGTGAGC
GGAAAGATGGCCGCTTCCCGGCCCTGCTGCAGGGAGCTCAAAATGGAGGACGCGGCGCTCGGGAGAGCGG
GCGGGTGAGTCACCCACACAAAGGAAAAGGGCCTTTCCGTCCTCAGCCGTCGCTTCATGTGACTCCACGG
AGTACCGGGCGCCGTCCAGGCACCTCGATTAGTTCTCGAGCTTTTGGAGTACGTCGTCTTTAGGTTGGGG
GGAGGGGTTTTATGCGATGGAGTTTCCCCACACTGAGTGGGTGGAGACTGAAGTTAGGCCAGCTTGGCAC
TTGATGTAATTCTCCTTGGAATTTGCCCTTTTTGAGTTTGGATCTTGGTTCATTCTCAAGCCTCAGACAG
TGGTTCAAAGTTTTTTTCTTCCATTTCAGGTGTCGTGAGGCTAGCACCGCCACCATGGCGGACACCGACC
TGTTCATGGAATGTGAGGAGGAGGAGTTGGAGCCATGGCAGAAAATCAGTGATGTCATTGAGGACTCTGT
AGTTGAAGATTATAATTCAGTGGATAAAACTACCACAGCTGGCAATCCTTTGGTCCAGCAAGGTGGACAG
CCACTCATCCTGACCCAGAATCCAGCCCCAGGTCTGGGCACAATGGTTACTCAACCAGTATTGAGGCCTG
TTCAGGTCATGCAGAATGCCAATCATGTGACTAGTTCCCCTGTGGCCTCACAACCAATATTTATCACTAC
GCAGGGATTTCCTGTAAGGAATGTCCGGCCTGTACAAAATGCAATGAATCAGGTTGGGATTGTGCTGAAC
GTACAGCAAGGCCAAACGGTTAGACCAATTACACTAGTTCCAGCCCCAGGTACCCAGTTTGTTAAGCCGA
CAGTTGGAGTTCCACAAGTGTTCTCCCAGATGACCCCTGTGAGGCCAGGCTCCACAATGCCTGTGAGGCC
CACCACCAACACCTTCACCACCGTCATCCCGGCCACTCTTACCATTCGAAGCACCGTCCCACAGTCCCAG
TCCCAGCAGACCAAGTCCACTCCCAGCACTTCTACCACTCCCACTGCCACACAGCCAACCTCACTGGGGC
AACTAGCTGTTCAGTCTCCAGGCCAGTCAAACCAGACCACGAATCCCAAGCTAGTGAGCATTGCCAGCTT
TGTCACTGTGAAGCGACCTGGTGTTACAGGCGAAAATAGCAATGAAGTGGCCAAATTGGTGAATACCCTT
AACACCATCCCTTCCCTGGGCCAGAGTCCTGGGCCAGTGGTGGTGTCCAACAACAGCTCTGCTCATGGCT
CTCAAAGAACCAGCGGACCTGAGTCTTCAATGAAAGTGACCTCTTCCATCCCAGTATTTGACCTCCAGGA
TGGTGGACGGAAAATATGTCCACGATGTAATGCTCAATTTCGTGTTACTGAAGCTTTGAGAGGTCACATG
TGTTACTGTTGCCCAGAAATGGTTGAATACCAGAAGAAAGGAAAGTCCCTGGATTCAGAACCCAGTGTCC
CATCAGCAGCAAAGCCCCCATCCCCTGAGAAAACAGCTCCTGTTGCTTCCACACCCTCTTCTACACCTAT
TCCTGCTCTGTCACCGCCTACCAAAGTACCAGAACCAAATGAGAACGTGGGCGATGCCGTCCAGACCAAA
CTCATTATGCTTGTAGATGACTTCTACTATGGACGGGATGGTGGCAAAGTAGCCCAGCTCACAAATTTCC
CTAAGGTCGCCACATCTTTCCGATGCCCACATTGTACCAAAAGGCTAAAAAACAATATTCGATTCATGAA
CCATATGAAACACCACGTAGAACTCGATCAGCAGAACGGTGAGGTAGATGGTCACACTATCTGCCAGCAC
TGTTACCGCCAGTTTTCCACTCCCTTCCAGCTTCAGTGCCACTTGGAAAATGTTCATAGTCCCTATGAAT
CTACTACCAAGTGCAAGATCTGTGAATGGGCGTTTGAAAGTGAGCCACTATTTCTCCAGCATATGAAGGA
TACTCATAAGCCTGGAGAGATGCCTTATGTTTGCCAGGTGTGTCAATATCGCTCCTCACTCTACTCTGAG
GTAGATGTCCATTTTCGGATGATCCATGAGGATACCCGGCATCTGCTCTGCCCTTATTGCCTGAAGGTCT
TCAAAAATGGCAATGCATTCCAACAGCATTACATGAGGCACCAGAAGAGAAATGTTTATCACTGCAACAA
ATGCCGGCTGCAGTTTCTCTTTGCCAAGGACAAAATTGAACACAAGCTTCAACACCATAAAACCTTCCGT
AAACCCAAGCAGCTGGAGGGCTTGAAACCAGGCACCAAGGTGACAATCCGGGCTTCCCGAGGGCAGCCAC
GAACTGTTCCTGTATCCTCTAATGATACACCTCCCAGCGCCTTGCAGGAGGCAGCACCGCTGACCTCCTC
AATGGACCCTCTGCCTGTCTTCCTTTATCCCCCTGTCCAGCGCAGCATCCAGAAGAGAGCTGTTAGGAAA
ATGAGTGTCATGGGCCGGCAGACATGCCTGGAGTGCAGCTTCGAGATCCCAGACTTCCCTAATCATTTCC
CTACTTACGTACACTGCTCTCTGTGTCGCTATAGCACCTGCTGTTCTCGAGCTTATGCCAACCACATGAT
CAACAATCATGTTCCACGGAAGAGCCCCAAGTATTTGGCTTTGTTTAAAAATTCTGTGAGTGGAATCAAG
CTGGCCTGCACTTCATGTACCTTTGTTACCTCTGTGGGCGATGCTATGGCCAAGCATTTGGTATTCAACC
CCTCTCACAGATCCAGCAGCATCCTGCCACGGGGACTCACTTGGATAGCTCACTCAAGGCATGGCCAGAC
TCGTGACCGAGTGCATGACCGGAACGTGAAGAATATGTACCCTCCTCCTTCCTTCCCCACTAACAAAGCT
GCCACTGTGAAATCTGCGGGGGCCACCCCAGCTGAGCCTGAAGAGCTACTAACTCCCTTAGCCCCAGCAC
TCCCATCACCAGCCTCAACTGCAACCCCACCACCAACCCCCACTCACCCGCAGGCTTTAGCCCTTCCACC
GCTGGCTACAGAGGGAGCCGAATGTCTGAATGTTGATGATCAGGATGAAGGGAGCCCAGTCACCCAAGAA
CCTGAGCTAGCATCAGGTGGTGGTGGTAGTGGTGGAGTTGGCAAAAAGGAGCAGCTGTCTGTGAAGAAGC
TTCGAGTAGTACTGTTTGCTCTATGCTGCAATACAGAACAGGCAGCTGAACACTTCCGAAATCCCCAGCG
ACGTATTCGCCGTTGGCTTCGACGTTTCCAGGCCTCCCAGGGGGAGAATCTAGAGGGCAAATATCTGAGC
TTTGAGGCAGAAGAGAAACTGGCTGAGTGGGTGCTAACCCAGCGCGAACAACAGCTACCTGTAAATGAGG
AGACCTTGTTCCAGAAGGCCACCAAAATAGGACGTTCTTTGGAAGGGGGGTTTAAGATCTCCTATGAGTG
GGCTGTGCGTTTCATGCTGCGGCACCACCTGACTCCCCATGCCCGGCGAGCTGTGGCCCACACCCTACCT
AAGGATGTAGCAGAGAATGCAGGACTCTTCATTGATTTTGTACAACGGCAGATTCACAACCAGGACTTAC
CCTTGTCTATGATTGTGGCTATTGATGAGATCTCTTTGTTCCTGGATACAGAGGTGCTGAGCAGTGATGA
TCGAAAGGAGAATGCCCTGCAGACAGTGGGCACAGGGGAACCTTGGTGTGATGTAGTCCTAGCCATTCTG
GCAGATGGCACTGTCCTTCCCACCCTGGTTTTCTACAGAGGGCAGATGGATCAGCCTGCTAACATGCCAG
ACTCCATATTGCTAGAGGCAAAGGAGAGTGGCTACAGTGATGACGAGATCATGGAGCTGTGGTCAACTCG
AGTGTGGCAGAAGCACACAGCTTGCCAGCGCAGCAAAGGCATGCTTGTGATGGACTGTCATCGCACTCAC
TTGTCAGAAGAGGTACTGGCTATGCTTAGTGCCTCTAGCACTTTGCCTGCAGTGGTCCCAGCAGGCTGTA
GCTCCAAAATTCAGCCATTAGATGTATGCATCAAAAGAACTGTCAAGAACTTCCTGCATAAAAAATGGAA
GGAACAGGCTCGGGAAATGGCAGATACTGCATGTGATTCTGATGTCCTGCTTCAGCTGGTGCTTGTCTGG
CTGGGTGAAGTGCTAGGTGTCATTGGGGACTGTCCAGAGCTAGTTCAGCGCTCCTTCCTGGTGGCTAGTG
TTCTGCCTGGCCCCGATGGCAACATTAACTCACCTACAAGAAATGCTGACATGCAGGAGGAGCTAATTGC
CTCCCTAGAGGAGCAACTGAAGCTGAGTGGGGAACATTCTGAGTCTTCCACTCCACGACCCAGATCATCT
CCTGAAGAGACAATTGAGCCTGAAAGTCTTCACCAGCTCTTTGAGGGTGAAAGTGAGACCGAGTCTTTCT
ATGGCTTTGAAGAAGCTGACCTAGATCTGATGGAGATTTAGTAATGAACTAGTCCGTAACTTGAAAGTAT
TTCGATTTCTTGGCTTTATATATCTTGTGGAAAGGACGAGTTGTTATCGACCTTGGCACATTCACGCGTT
AAGTCGACAATCAACCTCTGGATTACAAAATTTGTGAAAGATTGACTGGTATTCTTAACTATGTTGCTCC
TTTTACGCTATGTGGATACGCTGCTTTAATGCCTTTGTATCATGCTATTGCTTCCCGTATGGCTTTCATT
TTCTCCTCCTTGTATAAATCCTGGTTGCTGTCTCTTTATGAGGAGTTGTGGCCCGTTGTCAGGCAACGTG
GCGTGGTGTGCACTGTGTTTGCTGACGCAACCCCCACTGGTTGGGGCATTGCCACCACCTGTCAGCTCCT
TTCCGGGACTTTCGCTTTCCCCCTCCCTATTGCCACGGCGGAACTCATCGCCGCCTGCCTTGCCCGCTGC
TGGACAGGGGCTCGGCTGTTGGGCACTGACAATTCCGTGGTGTTGTCGGGGAAATCATCGTCCTTTCCTT
GGCTGCTCGCCTGTGTTGCCACCTGGATTCTGCGCGGGACGTCCTTCTGCTACGTCCCTTCGGCCCTCAA
TCCAGCGGACCTTCCTTCCCGCGGCCTGCTGCCGGCTCTGCGGCCTCTTCCGCGTCTTCGCCTTCGCCCT
CAGACGAGTCGGATCTCCCTTTGGGCCGCCTCCCCGCGTCGACTTTAAGACCAATGACTTACAAGGCAGC
TGTAGATCTTAGCCACTTTTTAAAAGAAAAGGGGGGACTGGAAGGGCTAATTCACTCCCAACGAAGACAA
GATCTGCTTTTTGCTTGTACTGGGTCTCTCTGGTTAGACCAGATCTGAGCCTGGGAGCTCTCTGGCTAAC
TAGGGAACCCACTGCTTAAGCCTCAATAAAGCTTGCCTTGAGTGCTTCAAGTAGTGTGTGCCCGTCTGTT
GTGTGACTCTGGTAACTAGAGATCCCTCAGACCCTTTTAGTCAGTGTGGAAAATCTCTAGCAGTACGTAT
AGTAGTTCATGTCATCTTATTATTCAGTATTTATAACTTGCAAAGAAATGAATATCAGAGAGTGAGAGGA
ACTTGTTTATTGCAGCTTATAATGGTTACAAATAAAGCAATAGCATCACAAATTTCACAAATAAAGCATT
TTTTTCACTGCATTCTAGTTGTGGTTTGTCCAAACTCATCAATGTATCTTATCATGTCTGGCTCTAGCTA
TCCCGCCCCTAACTCCGCCCATCCCGCCCCTAACTCCGCCCAGTTCCGCCCATTCTCCGCCCCATGGCTG
ACTAATTTTTTTTATTTATGCAGAGGCCGAGGCCGCCTCGGCCTCTGAGCTATTCCAGAAGTAGTGAGGA
GGCTTTTTTGGAGGCCTAGGGACGTACCCAATTCGCCCTATAGTGAGTCGTATTACGCGCGCTCACTGGC
CGTCGTTTTACAACGTCGTGACTGGGAAAACCCTGGCGTTACCCAACTTAATCGCCTTGCAGCACATCCC
CCTTTCGCCAGCTGGCGTAATAGCGAAGAGGCCCGCACCGATCGCCCTTCCCAACAGTTGCGCAGCCTGA
ATGGCGAATGGG
[124 nt withheld, positions 9743-9866]
C
[91 nt withheld, positions 9868-9958]
A
[49 nt withheld, positions 9960-10008]
CCTTTGACGTTGGAGTCCACGTTCTTT
[37 nt withheld, positions 10036-10072]
ACCCTATCTCGGTCTATTCTTTTGATTTATAAGGGATTTTGCCGATTTCGGCCTATTGGTTAAAAAATGA
GCTGATTTAACAAAAATTTAACGCGAATTTTAACAAAATATTAACGCTTACAATTTAGGTGGCACTTTTC
GGGGAAATGTGCGCGGAACCCCTATTTGTTTATTTTTCTAAATACATTCAAATATGTATCCGCTCATGAG
ACAATAACCCTGATAAATGCTTCAATAATATTGAAAAAGGAAGAGTATGAGTATTCAACATTTCCGTGTC
GCCCTTATTCCCTTTTTTGCGGCATTTTGCCTTCCTGTTTTTGCTCACCCAGAAACGCTGGTGAAAGTAA
AAGATGCTGAAGATCAGTTGGGTGCACGAGTGGGTTACATCGAACTGGATCTCAACAGCGGTAAGATCCT
TGAGAGTTTTCGCCCCGAAGAACGTTTTCCAATGATGAGCACTTTTAAAGTTCTGCTATGTGGCGCGGTA
TTATCCCGTATTGACGCCGGGCAAGAGCAACTCGGTCGCCGCATACACTATTCTCAGAATGACTTGGTTG
AGTACTCACCAGTCACAGAAAAGCATCTTACGGATGGCATGACAGTAAGAGAATTATGCAGTGCTGCCAT
AACCATGAGTGATAACACTGCGGCCAACTTACTTCTGACAACGATCGGAGGACCGAAGGAGCTAACCGCT
TTTTTGCACAACATGGGGGATCATGTAACTCGCCTTGATCGTTGGGAACCGGAGCTGAATGAAGCCATAC
CAAACGACGAGCGTGACACCACGATGCCTGTAGCAATGGCAACAACGTTGCGCAAACTATTAACTGGCGA
ACTACTTACTCTAGCTTCCCGGCAACAATTAATAGACTGGATGGAGGCGGATAAAGTTGCAGGACCACTT
CTGCGCTCGGCCCTTCCGGCTGGCTGGTTTATTGCTGATAAATCTGGAGCCGGTGAGCGTGGGTCTCGCG
GTATCATTGCAGCACTGGGGCCAGATGGTAAGCCCTCCCGTATCGTAGTTATCTACACGACGGGGAGTCA
GGCAACTATGGATGAACGAAATAGACAGATCGCTGAGATAGGTGCCTCACTGATTAAGCATTGGTAACTG
TCAGACCAAGTTTACTCATATATACTTTAGATTGATTTAAAACTTCATTTTTAATTTAAAAGGATCTAGG
TGAAGATCCTTTTTGATAATCTCATGACCAAAATCCCTTAACGTGAGTTTTCGTTCCACTGAGCGTCAGA
CCCCGTAGAAAAGATCAAAGGATCTTCTTGAGATCCTTTTTTTCTGCGCGTAATCTGCTGCTTGCAAACA
AAAAAACCACCGCTACCAGCGGTGGTTTGTTTGCCGGATCAAGAGCTACCAACTCTTTTTCCGAAGGTAA
CTGGCTTCAGCAGAGCGCAGATACCAAATACTGTTCTTCTAGTGTAGCCGTAGTTAGGCCACCACTTCAA
GAACTCTGTAGCACCGCCTACATACCTCGCTCTGCTAATCCTGTTACCAGTGGCTGCTGCCAGTGGCGAT
AAGTCGTGTCTTACCGGGTTGGACTCAAGACGATAGTTACCGGATAAGGCGCAGCGGTCGGGCTGAACGG
GGGGTTCGTGCACACAGCCCAGCTTGGAGCGAACGACCTACACCGAACTGAGATACCTACAGCGTGAGCT
ATGAGAAAGCGCCACGCTTCCCGAAGGGAGAAAGGCGGACAGGTATCCGGTAAGCGGCAGGGTCGGAACA
GGAGAGCGCACGAGGGAGCTTCCAGGGGGAAACGCCTGGTATCTTTATAGTCCTGTCGGGTTTCGCCACC
TCTGACTTGAGCGTCGATTTTTGTGATGCTCGTCAGGGGGGCGGAGCCTATGGAAAAACGCCAGCAACGC
GGCCTTTTTACGGTTCCTGGCCTTTTGCTGGCCTTTTGCTCACATGTTCTTTCCTGCGTTATCCCCTGAT
TCTGTGGATAACCGTATTACCGCCTTTGAGTGAGCTGATACCGCTCGCCGCAGCCGAACGACCGAGCGCA
GCGAGTCAGTGAGCGAGGAAGCGGAAGAGCGCCCAATACGCAAACCGCCTCTCCCCGCGCGTTGGCCGAT
TCATTAATGCAGCTGGCACGACAGGTTTCCCGACTGGAAAGCGGGCAGTGAGCGCAACGCAATTAATGTG
AGTTAGCTCACTCATTAGGCACCCCAGGCTTTACACTTTATGCTTCCGGCTCGTATGTTGTGTGGAATTG
TGAGCGGATAACAATTTCACACAGGAAACAGCTATGACCATGATTACGCCAAGCGCGCAATTAACCCTCA
CTAAAGGGAACAAAAGCTGGAGCTGCAAGC
