>Addgene plasmid #142790 | TFORF1353 | depositor partial sequence | sequence record 280508 | Insert
ACCGCCACCATGGCGGACACCGACCTGTTCATGGAATGTGAGGAGGAGGAGTTGGAGCCATGGCAGAAAA
TCAGTGATGTCATTGAGGACTCTGTAGTTGAAGATTATAATTCAGTGGATAAAACTACCACAGCTGGCAA
TCCTTTGGTCCAGCAAGGTGGACAGCCACTCATCCTGACCCAGAATCCAGCCCCAGGTCTGGGCACAATG
GTTACTCAACCAGTATTGAGGCCTGTTCAGGTCATGCAGAATGCCAATCATGTGACTAGTTCCCCTGTGG
CCTCACAACCAATATTTATCACTACGCAGGGATTTCCTGTAAGGAATGTCCGGCCTGTACAAAATGCAAT
GAATCAGGTTGGGATTGTGCTGAACGTACAGCAAGGCCAAACGGTTAGACCAATTACACTAGTTCCAGCC
CCAGGTACCCAGTTTGTTAAGCCGACAGTTGGAGTTCCACAAGTGTTCTCCCAGATGACCCCTGTGAGGC
CAGGCTCCACAATGCCTGTGAGGCCCACCACCAACACCTTCACCACCGTCATCCCGGCCACTCTTACCAT
TCGAAGCACCGTCCCACAGTCCCAGTCCCAGCAGACCAAGTCCACTCCCAGCACTTCTACCACTCCCACT
GCCACACAGCCAACCTCACTGGGGCAACTAGCTGTTCAGTCTCCAGGCCAGTCAAACCAGACCACGAATC
CCAAGCTAGTGAGCATTGCCAGCTTTGTCACTGTGAAGCGACCTGGTGTTACAGGCGAAAATAGCAATGA
AGTGGCCAAATTGGTGAATACCCTTAACACCATCCCTTCCCTGGGCCAGAGTCCTGGGCCAGTGGTGGTG
TCCAACAACAGCTCTGCTCATGGCTCTCAAAGAACCAGCGGACCTGAGTCTTCAATGAAAGTGACCTCTT
CCATCCCAGTATTTGACCTCCAGGATGGTGGACGGAAAATATGTCCACGATGTAATGCTCAATTTCGTGT
TACTGAAGCTTTGAGAGGTCACATGTGTTACTGTTGCCCAGAAATGGTTGAATACCAGAAGAAAGGAAAG
TCCCTGGATTCAGAACCCAGTGTCCCATCAGCAGCAAAGCCCCCATCCCCTGAGAAAACAGCTCCTGTTG
CTTCCACACCCTCTTCTACACCTATTCCTGCTCTGTCACCGCCTACCAAAGTACCAGAACCAAATGAGAA
CGTGGGCGATGCCGTCCAGACCAAACTCATTATGCTTGTAGATGACTTCTACTATGGACGGGATGGTGGC
AAAGTAGCCCAGCTCACAAATTTCCCTAAGGTCGCCACATCTTTCCGATGCCCACATTGTACCAAAAGGC
TAAAAAACAATATTCGATTCATGAACCATATGAAACACCACGTAGAACTCGATCAGCAGAACGGTGAGGT
AGATGGTCACACTATCTGCCAGCACTGTTACCGCCAGTTTTCCACTCCCTTCCAGCTTCAGTGCCACTTG
GAAAATGTTCATAGTCCCTATGAATCTACTACCAAGTGCAAGATCTGTGAATGGGCGTTTGAAAGTGAGC
CACTATTTCTCCAGCATATGAAGGATACTCATAAGCCTGGAGAGATGCCTTATGTTTGCCAGGTGTGTCA
ATATCGCTCCTCACTCTACTCTGAGGTAGATGTCCATTTTCGGATGATCCATGAGGATACCCGGCATCTG
CTCTGCCCTTATTGCCTGAAGGTCTTCAAAAATGGCAATGCATTCCAACAGCATTACATGAGGCACCAGA
AGAGAAATGTTTATCACTGCAACAAATGCCGGCTGCAGTTTCTCTTTGCCAAGGACAAAATTGAACACAA
GCTTCAACACCATAAAACCTTCCGTAAACCCAAGCAGCTGGAGGGCTTGAAACCAGGCACCAAGGTGACA
ATCCGGGCTTCCCGAGGGCAGCCACGAACTGTTCCTGTATCCTCTAATGATACACCTCCCAGCGCCTTGC
AGGAGGCAGCACCGCTGACCTCCTCAATGGACCCTCTGCCTGTCTTCCTTTATCCCCCTGTCCAGCGCAG
CATCCAGAAGAGAGCTGTTAGGAAAATGAGTGTCATGGGCCGGCAGACATGCCTGGAGTGCAGCTTCGAG
ATCCCAGACTTCCCTAATCATTTCCCTACTTACGTACACTGCTCTCTGTGTCGCTATAGCACCTGCTGTT
CTCGAGCTTATGCCAACCACATGATCAACAATCATGTTCCACGGAAGAGCCCCAAGTATTTGGCTTTGTT
TAAAAATTCTGTGAGTGGAATCAAGCTGGCCTGCACTTCATGTACCTTTGTTACCTCTGTGGGCGATGCT
ATGGCCAAGCATTTGGTATTCAACCCCTCTCACAGATCCAGCAGCATCCTGCCACGGGGACTCACTTGGA
TAGCTCACTCAAGGCATGGCCAGACTCGTGACCGAGTGCATGACCGGAACGTGAAGAATATGTACCCTCC
TCCTTCCTTCCCCACTAACAAAGCTGCCACTGTGAAATCTGCGGGGGCCACCCCAGCTGAGCCTGAAGAG
CTACTAACTCCCTTAGCCCCAGCACTCCCATCACCAGCCTCAACTGCAACCCCACCACCAACCCCCACTC
ACCCGCAGGCTTTAGCCCTTCCACCGCTGGCTACAGAGGGAGCCGAATGTCTGAATGTTGATGATCAGGA
TGAAGGGAGCCCAGTCACCCAAGAACCTGAGCTAGCATCAGGTGGTGGTGGTAGTGGTGGAGTTGGCAAA
AAGGAGCAGCTGTCTGTGAAGAAGCTTCGAGTAGTACTGTTTGCTCTATGCTGCAATACAGAACAGGCAG
CTGAACACTTCCGAAATCCCCAGCGACGTATTCGCCGTTGGCTTCGACGTTTCCAGGCCTCCCAGGGGGA
GAATCTAGAGGGCAAATATCTGAGCTTTGAGGCAGAAGAGAAACTGGCTGAGTGGGTGCTAACCCAGCGC
GAACAACAGCTACCTGTAAATGAGGAGACCTTGTTCCAGAAGGCCACCAAAATAGGACGTTCTTTGGAAG
GGGGGTTTAAGATCTCCTATGAGTGGGCTGTGCGTTTCATGCTGCGGCACCACCTGACTCCCCATGCCCG
GCGAGCTGTGGCCCACACCCTACCTAAGGATGTAGCAGAGAATGCAGGACTCTTCATTGATTTTGTACAA
CGGCAGATTCACAACCAGGACTTACCCTTGTCTATGATTGTGGCTATTGATGAGATCTCTTTGTTCCTGG
ATACAGAGGTGCTGAGCAGTGATGATCGAAAGGAGAATGCCCTGCAGACAGTGGGCACAGGGGAACCTTG
GTGTGATGTAGTCCTAGCCATTCTGGCAGATGGCACTGTCCTTCCCACCCTGGTTTTCTACAGAGGGCAG
ATGGATCAGCCTGCTAACATGCCAGACTCCATATTGCTAGAGGCAAAGGAGAGTGGCTACAGTGATGACG
AGATCATGGAGCTGTGGTCAACTCGAGTGTGGCAGAAGCACACAGCTTGCCAGCGCAGCAAAGGCATGCT
TGTGATGGACTGTCATCGCACTCACTTGTCAGAAGAGGTACTGGCTATGCTTAGTGCCTCTAGCACTTTG
CCTGCAGTGGTCCCAGCAGGCTGTAGCTCCAAAATTCAGCCATTAGATGTATGCATCAAAAGAACTGTCA
AGAACTTCCTGCATAAAAAATGGAAGGAACAGGCTCGGGAAATGGCAGATACTGCATGTGATTCTGATGT
CCTGCTTCAGCTGGTGCTTGTCTGGCTGGGTGAAGTGCTAGGTGTCATTGGGGACTGTCCAGAGCTAGTT
CAGCGCTCCTTCCTGGTGGCTAGTGTTCTGCCTGGCCCCGATGGCAACATTAACTCACCTACAAGAAATG
CTGACATGCAGGAGGAGCTAATTGCCTCCCTAGAGGAGCAACTGAAGCTGAGTGGGGAACATTCTGAGTC
TTCCACTCCACGACCCAGATCATCTCCTGAAGAGACAATTGAGCCTGAAAGTCTTCACCAGCTCTTTGAG
GGTGAAAGTGAGACCGAGTCTTTCTATGGCTTTGAAGAAGCTGACCTAGATCTGATGGAGATTTAGTAAT
GAACTAGTCCGTAACTTGAAAGTATTTCGATTTCTTGGCTTTATATATCTTGTGGAAAGGACGAGTTGTT
ATCGACCTTGGCACATTC
