>Addgene plasmid #142790 | TFORF1353 | depositor partial sequence | sequence record 280509 | Barcode
GTTGTTATCGACCTTGGCACATTC
